Addgene plasmid #74394: B0030m_BC
Purpose: MoClo Basic Part: RBS - Weiss RBS, high strength. Modified from Bba_B0030 to adjust spacing in MC system. [B:B0030m:C]
Depositing lab: Douglas Densmore. Depositing organization: Boston University Main Campus.
Backbone
  Vector backbone: DVA
  Backbone size w/o insert (bp): 2100
  Total vector size (bp): 2132
  Vector type: Synthetic Biology
Growth in bacteria
  Bacterial resistance: Ampicillin, 100 μg/mL
  Growth temperature: 37°C
  Growth strain: DH5alpha
  Copy number: Unknown
Gene/Insert
  Gene/Insert name: RBS (alt name: Basic part - RBS)
  Species: Synthetic
  Insert size (bp): 32
  Cloning method: Restriction Enzyme; 5′ cloning site BsaI (destroyed during cloning); 3′ cloning site BsaI (destroyed during cloning)
  Sequencing primers: 5′ TGCCACCTGACGTCTAAGAA; 3′ ATTACCGCCTTTGAGTGAGC
Terms and licenses: Academic/Nonprofit Terms; Industry Terms: Not Available to Industry
How to cite: B0030m_BC was a gift from Douglas Densmore (Addgene plasmid # 74394 ; http://n2t.net/addgene:74394 ; RRID:Addgene_74394)
