[The description below was written by a language model from this plasmid's Addgene catalogue record and pLannotate feature annotations shown in this document.]
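Description:
B0030m_BC is a MoClo basic part plasmid for bacterial synthetic biology, carrying a single ribosome binding site in the small DVA destination vector backbone (about 2.1 kb, for a total of 2,132 bp). It is propagated in E. coli using a ColE1/pMB1-type origin, annotated as high-copy although the catalogue entry lists copy number as unknown. Selection is with ampicillin through a β-lactamase gene driven by its own bla promoter. The feature table also shows a putative bacterial transcription terminator just upstream of the part region. BioBrick prefix and suffix sequences flank that region, reflecting the BioBrick-derived architecture of the backbone.

The payload is a 32 bp synthetic insert containing the Weiss RBS, a high-strength ribosome binding site derived from the registry part BBa_B0030 and modified to adjust spacing for the MoClo system. The insert itself is too short to be picked up as an annotated feature, but it lies between the prefix and suffix. The part was cloned through BsaI sites that were destroyed in the process. The "B:…:C" notation indicates that the RBS is flanked by the B and C fusion sites of the MoClo scheme. In Golden Gate-style modular cloning, these defined overhangs let a part released by a type IIS enzyme ligate in a fixed order with neighbouring parts. An RBS typically sits between an upstream promoter part and a downstream coding sequence part.

The plasmid has no promoter, coding sequence or reporter associated with the part. It is a library component for the hierarchical assembly of transcriptional units where strong translation initiation is wanted.
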