Features (pLannotate 1.2.2; 6 found; start..end, strand, type, name):
    291..395     -  promoter       AmpR promoter: bla
    485..528     -  terminator     bacterial terminator: putative bacterial transcription terminator
    531..552     +  misc_feature   BioBrick prefix: BioBrick prefix for parts that do not start with "ATG"
    606..626     +  misc_feature   BioBrick suffix: universal suffix for all parts
    803..1391    -  rep_origin     ori: high-copy-number ColE1/pMB1/pBR322/pUC origin of replication
   1562..290     -  CDS            AmpR (across the origin): β-lactamase; bla; confers resistance to ampicillin, carbenicillin, and related antibiotics
>Addgene plasmid #74394 | B0030m_BC | depositor full sequence | sequence record 140417 | B0030m_BC sequence 2132 bps
TGAGAATAGTGTATGCGGCGACCGAGTTGCTCTTGCCCGGCGTCAATACGGGATAATACCGCGCCACATA
GCAGAACTTTAAAAGTGCTCATCATTGGAAAACGTTCTTCGGGGCGAAAACTCTCAAGGATCTTACCGCT
GTTGAGATCCAGTTCGATGTAACCCACTCGTGCACCCAACTGATCTTCAGCATCTTTTACTTTCACCAGC
GTTTCTGGGTGAGCAAAAACAGGAAGGCAAAATGCCGCAAAAAAGGGAATAAGGGCGACACGGAAATGTT
GAATACTCATACTCTTCCTTTTTCAATATTATTGAAGCATTTATCAGGGTTATTGTCTCATGAGCGGATA
CATATTTGAATGTATTTAGAAAAATAAACAAATAGGGGTTCCGCGCACATTTCCCCGAAAAGTGCCACCT
GACGTCTAAGAAACCATTATTATCATGACATTAACCTATAAAAATAGGCGTATCACGAGGCAGAATTTCA
GATAAAAAAAATCCTTAGCTTTCGCTAAGGATGATTTCTGGAATTCGCGGCCGCTTCTAGAGACTAGTGG
GTCTCATACTAGAGATTAAAGAGGAGAAATACTAAATGAGAGACCTACTAGTAGCGGCCGCTGCAGGCTT
CCTCGCTCACTGACTCGCTGCGCTCGGTCGTTCGGCTGCGGCGAGCGGTATCAGCTCACTCAAAGGCGGT
AATACGGTTATCCACAGAATCAGGGGATAACGCAGGAAAGAACATGTGAGCAAAAGGCCAGCAAAAGGCC
AGGAACCGTAAAAAGGCCGCGTTGCTGGCGTTTTTCCACAGGCTCCGCCCCCCTGACGAGCATCACAAAA
ATCGACGCTCAAGTCAGAGGTGGCGAAACCCGACAGGACTATAAAGATACCAGGCGTTTCCCCCTGGAAG
CTCCCTCGTGCGCTCTCCTGTTCCGACCCTGCCGCTTACCGGATACCTGTCCGCCTTTCTCCCTTCGGGA
AGCGTGGCGCTTTCTCATAGCTCACGCTGTAGGTATCTCAGTTCGGTGTAGGTCGTTCGCTCCAAGCTGG
GCTGTGTGCACGAACCCCCCGTTCAGCCCGACCGCTGCGCCTTATCCGGTAACTATCGTCTTGAGTCCAA
CCCGGTAAGACACGACTTATCGCCACTGGCAGCAGCCACTGGTAACAGGATTAGCAGAGCGAGGTATGTA
GGCGGTGCTACAGAGTTCTTGAAGTGGTGGCCTAACTACGGCTACACTAGAAGAACAGTATTTGGTATCT
GCGCTCTGCTGAAGCCAGTTACCTTCGGAAAAAGAGTTGGTAGCTCTTGATCCGGCAAACAAACCACCGC
TGGTAGCGGTGGTTTTTTTGTTTGCAAGCAGCAGATTACGCGCAGAAAAAAAGGATCTCAAGAAGATCCT
TTGATCTTTTCTACGGGGTCTGACGCTCAGTGGAACGAAAACTCACGTTAAGGGATTTTGGTCATGAGAT
TATCAAAAAGGATCTTCACCTAGATCCTTTTAAATTAAAAATGAAGTTTTAAATCAATCTAAAGTATATA
TGAGTAAACTTGGTCTGACAGTTACCAATGCTTAATCAGTGAGGCACCTATCTCAGCGATCTGTCTATTT
CGTTCATCCATAGTTGCCTGACTCCCCGTCGTGTAGATAACTACGATACGGGAGGGCTTACCATCTGGCC
CCAGTGCTGCAATGATACCGCGCGACCCACGCTCACCGGCTCCAGATTTATCAGCAATAAACCAGCCAGC
CGGAAGGGCCGAGCGCAGAAGTGGTCCTGCAACTTTATCCGCCTCCATCCAGTCTATTAATTGTTGCCGG
GAAGCTAGAGTAAGTAGTTCGCCAGTTAATAGTTTGCGCAACGTTGTTGCCATTGCTACAGGCATCGTGG
TGTCACGCTCGTCGTTTGGTATGGCTTCATTCAGCTCCGGTTCCCAACGATCAAGGCGAGTTACATGATC
CCCCATGTTGTGCAAAAAAGCGGTTAGCTCCTTCGGTCCTCCGATCGTTGTCAGAAGTAAGTTGGCCGCA
GTGTTATCACTCATGGTTATGGCAGCACTGCATAATTCTCTTACTGTCATGCCATCCGTAAGATGCTTTT
CTGTGACTGGTGAGTACTCAACCAAGTCATTC
