>Addgene plasmid #74394 | B0030m_BC | depositor partial sequence | sequence record 140216 | VF sequencing to cover B0030m part
TAGGCGTATCACGAGGCAGAATTTCAGATAAAAAAAATCCTTAGCTTTCGCTAAGGATGATTTCTGGAAT
TCGCGGCCGCTTCTAGAGACTAGTGGGTCTCATACTAGAGATTAAAGAGGAGAAATACTAAATGAGAGAC
CTACTAGTAGCGGCCGCTGCAGGCTTCCTCGCTCACTGACTCGCTGCGCTCGGTCGTTCGGCTGCGGCGA
GCGGTATCAGCTCACTCAAAGGCGGTAATACGGTTATCCACAGAATCAGGGGATAACGCAGGAAAGAACA
TGTGAGCAAAAGGCCAGCAAAAGGCCAGGAACCGTAAAAAGGCCGCGTTGCTGGCGTTTTTCCACAGGCT
CCGCCCCCCTGACGAGCATCACAAAAATCGACGCTCAAGTCAGAGGTGGCGAAACCCGACAGGACTATAA
AGATACCAGGCGTTTCCCCCTGGAAGCTCCCTCGTGCGCTCTCCTGTTCCGACCCTGCCGCTTACCGGAT
ACCTGTCCGCCTTTCTCCCTTCGGGAAGCGTGGCGCTTTCTCATAGCTCACGCTGTAGGTATCTCAGTTC
GGTGTAGGTCGTTCGCTCCAAGCTGGGCTGTGTGCACGAACCCCCCGTTCAGCCCGACCGCTGCGCCTTA
TCCGGTAACTATCGTCTTGAGTCCAACCCGGTAAGACACGACTTATCGCCACTGGCAGCAGCCACTGGTA
ACAGGATTAGCAGAGCGAGGTATGTAGGCGGTGCTACAGAGTTCTTGAAGTGGTGGCCTAACTACGGCTA
CACTAGAAGAACAGTATTTGGTATCTGCGCTCTGCTGAAGCCAGTTACCTTCGGAAAAAGAGTTGGTAGC
TCTTGATCCGGCAAACAAACCACCGCTGGTAGCGGTGG
