>Addgene plasmid #74394 | B0030m_BC | addgene partial sequence | sequence record 141150 | pBRforEco 5'-AATAGGCGTATCACGAGGC-3'
GATGATTTCTGGAATTCGCGGCCGCTTCTAGAGACTAGTGGGTCTCATACTAGAGATTAAAGAGGAGAAA
TACTAAATGAGAGACCTACTAGTAGCGGCCGCTGCAGGCTTCCTCGCTCACTGACTCGCTGCGCTCGGTC
GTTCGGCTGCGGCGAGCGGTATCAGCTCACTCAAAGGCGGTAATACGGTTATCCACAGAATCAGGGGATA
ACGCAGGAAAGAACATGTGAGCAAAAGGCCAGCAAAAGGCCAGGAACCGTAAAAAGGCCGCGTTGCTGGC
GTTTTTCCACAGGCTCCGCCCCCCTGACGAGCATCACAAAAATCGACGCTCAAGTCAGAGGTGGCGAAAC
CCGACAGGACTATAAAGATACCAGGCGTTTCCCCCTGGAAGCTCCCTCGTGCGCTCTCCTGTTCCGACCC
TGCCGCTTACCGGATACCTGTCCGCCTTTCTCCCTTCGGGAAGCGTGGCGCTTTCTCATAGCTCACGCTG
TAGGTATCTCAGTTCGGTGTAGGTCGTTCGCTCCAAGCTGGGCTGTGTGCACGAACCCCCCGTTCAGCCC
GACCGCTGCGCCTTATCCGGTAACTATCGTCTTGAGTCCAACCCGGTAAGACACGACTTATCGCCACTGG
CAGCAGCCACTGGTAACAGGATTAGCAGAGCGAGGTATGTAGGCGGTGCTACAGAGTTCTTGAAGTGGTG
GCCTAACTACGGCTACACTAGAAGAACAGTATTTGGTATCTGCGCTCTGCTGAAGCCAGTTACCTTCGGA
A
