>Addgene plasmid #74394 | B0030m_BC | addgene partial sequence | sequence record 141245 | RNAde-BB-2R 5'-attaccgcctttgagtgagc -3'
CGCAGCGAGTCAGTGAGCGAGGAAGCCTGCAGCGGCCGCTACTAGTAGGTCTCTCATTTAGTATTTCTCC
TCTTTAATCTCTAGTATGAGACCCACTAGTCTCTAGAAGCGGCCGCGAATTCCAGAAATCATCCTTAGCG
AAAGCTAAGGATTTTTTTTATCTGAAATTCTGCCTCGTGATACGCCTATTTTTATAGGTTAATGTCATGA
TAATAATGGTTTCTTAGACGTCAGGTGGCACTTTTCGGGGAAATGTGCGCGGAACCCCTATTTGTTTATT
TTTCTAAATACATTCAAATATGTATCCGCTCATGAGACAATAACCCTGATAAATGCTTCAATAATATTGA
AAAAGGAAGAGTATGAGTATTCAACATTTCCGTGTCGCCCTTATTCCCTTTTTTGCGGCATTTTGCCTTC
CTGTTTTTGCTCACCCAGAAACGCTGGTGAAAGTAAAAGATGCTGAAGATCAGTTGGGTGCACGAGTGGG
TTACATCGAACTGGATCTCAACAGCGGTAAGATCCTTGAGAGTTTTCGCCCCGAAGAACGTTTTCCAATG
ATGAGCACTTTTAAAGTTCTGCTATGTGGCGCGGTATTATCCCGTATTGACGCCGGGCAAGAGCAACTCG
GTCGCCGCATACACTATTCTCAGAATGACTTGGTTGAGTACTCACCAGTCACAGAAAAGCATCTTACGGA
TGGCATGACAGTAAGAGAATTATGCAGTGCTGCCATAACCATGAGTGATAACACTGCGGCCAACTTACTT
CTGACAACGATCGG
